>Addgene plasmid #14609 | pGEX-2TK cyclin T1 (1-551) (P#422) | addgene partial sequence | sequence record 21195 | 14609 with pGEX-5
CGGATCTGGTTCCGCGTGGATCTCGTCGTGCATCTGTTGGATCCATGGAGGGAGAGAGGAAGAACAACAA
CAAACGGTGGTATTTCACTCGAGAACAGCTGGAAAATAGCCCATCCCGTCGTTTTGGCGTGGACCCAGAT
AAAGAACTTTCTTATCGCCAGCAGGCGGCCAATCTGCTTCAGGACATGGGGCAGCGTCTTAACGTCTCAC
AATTGACTATCAACACTGCTATAGTATACATGCATCGATTCTACATGATTCAGTCCTTCACACAGTTCCC
TGGAAATTCTGTGGCTCCAGCAGCCTTGTTTCTAGCAGCTAAAGTGGAGGAGCAGCCCAAAAAATTGGAA
CATGTCATCAAGGTAGCACATACTTGTCTCCATCCTCAGGAATCCCTTCCTGATACTAGAAGTGAGGCTT
ATTTGCAACAAGTTCAAGATCTGGTCATTTTAGAAAGCATAATTTTGCAGACTTTAGGCTTTGAACTAAC
AATTGATCACCCACATACTCATGTAGTAAAGTGCACTCAACTTGTTCGAGCAAGCAAGGACTTAGCACAG
ACTTCTTACTTCATGGCAACCAACAGCCTGCATTTGACCACATTTAGCCTGCAGTACACACCTCCTGTGG
TGGCCTGTGTCTGCATTCACCTGGCTTGCAAGTGGTCCAATTGGGAGATCCCAGTCTCAACTGACGGGAA
GCACTGGTGGGAGTATGTTGACGCCACTGTGACCTTGGAACTTTTAGATGAACTGACACATGAGTTTCTA
CAGATTTTGGAGAAACTCC
