[The description below was written by a language model from this plasmid's Addgene catalogue record.]
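Description:
pGEX-2TK cyclin T1 (1-551) is a bacterial expression plasmid built on the commercial pGEX-2TK backbone (about 5 kb without insert). It is used to produce a truncated form of human cyclin T1 as a glutathione S-transferase fusion protein in E. coli. The plasmid is maintained at high copy number and selected with ampicillin. No feature table accompanies the record, so the promoter, origin of replication and other backbone elements are not explicitly listed. Vectors of the pGEX family generally drive expression from an IPTG-inducible tac promoter with a plasmid-borne lacI repressor. The 2TK variant is known for carrying a thrombin cleavage site and a protein kinase recognition site between GST and the cloning site, which allow tag removal and in vitro radiolabelling of the fusion protein.

The insert is a 1,653 bp fragment of the CCNT1 gene encoding amino acids 1-551 of human cyclin T1. This is a C-terminally truncated protein rather than the full-length one. It was cloned between BamHI and EcoRI sites, both of which remain intact, so the fragment can be excised or exchanged. GST is supplied by the backbone and sits at the N terminus of the fusion, which permits affinity purification on glutathione resin and use as bait in pull-down assays. The associated publication examined interactions among human cyclin T, the HIV Tat protein and the TAR RNA element, and how a cysteine-to-tyrosine difference found in mouse cyclin T disrupts them. This suggests the construct was made to supply recombinant cyclin T1 for in vitro binding studies of that kind, although the record does not state its specific use.
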