Addgene plasmid #14609: pGEX-2TK cyclin T1 (1-551) (P#422)
Depositing lab: Matija Peterlin. Depositing organization: University of California, San Francisco (UCSF). Publication: Interactions between human cyclin T, Tat, and the transactivation response element (TAR) are disrupted by a cysteine to tyrosine substitution found in mouse cyclin T. Fujinaga K, Taube R, Wimmer J, Cujec TP, Peterlin BM. Proc Natl Acad Sci U S A. 1999 Feb 16. 96(4):1285-90. 10.1073/pnas.96.4.1285 PubMed 9990016.
Backbone
  Vector backbone: pGEX 2TK
  Backbone manufacturer: Amersham
  Backbone size w/o insert (bp): 5000
  Vector type: Bacterial Expression
Growth in bacteria
  Bacterial resistance: Ampicillin, 100 μg/mL
  Growth temperature: 37°C
  Growth strain: DH5alpha
  Copy number: High Copy
Gene/Insert
  Gene/Insert name: cyclin T1 (1-551) (alt names: cyclinT1; cycT1)
  Species: H. sapiens (human)
  Insert size (bp): 1653
  Mutation: amino acids 1-551
  Entrez Gene: CCNT1 (a.k.a. CCNT, CYCT1, HIVE1)
  Tag / fusion protein: GST (N terminal on backbone)
  Cloning method: Restriction Enzyme; 5′ cloning site BamHI (not destroyed); 3′ cloning site EcoRI (not destroyed)
  Sequencing primers: 5′ pGEX 5'
Terms and licenses: Academic/Nonprofit Terms; Industry Terms: Not Available to Industry
How to cite: pGEX-2TK cyclin T1 (1-551) (P#422) was a gift from Matija Peterlin (Addgene plasmid # 14609 ; http://n2t.net/addgene:14609 ; RRID:Addgene_14609)
